>Addgene plasmid #14357 | pAG413GAL-ccdB-DsRed | depositor full sequence | sequence record 8020 | Author sequence
GACGAAAGGGCCTCGTGATACGCCTATTTTTATAGGTTAATGTCATGATAATAATGGTTTCTTAGGACGG
ATCGCTTGCCTGTAACTTACACGCGCCTCGTATCTTTTAATGATGGAATAATTTGGGAATTTACTCTGTG
TTTATTTATTTTTATGTTTTGTATTTGGATTTTAGAAAGTAAATAAAGAAGGTAGAAGAGTTACGGAATG
AAGAAAAAAAAATAAACAAAGGTTTAAAAAATTTCAACAAAAAGCGTACTTTACATATATATTTATTAGA
CAAGAAAAGCAGATTAAATAGATATACATTCGATTAACGATAAGTAAAATGTAAAATCACAGGATTTTCG
TGTGTGGTCTTCTACACAGACAAGATGAAACAATTCGGCATTAATACCTGAGAGCAGGAAGAGCAAGATA
AAAGGTAGTATTTGTTGGCGATCCCCCTAGAGTCTTTTACATCTTCGGAAAACAAAAACTATTTTTTCTT
TAATTTCTTTTTTTACTTTCTATTTTTAATTTATATATTTATATTAAAAAATTTAAATTATAATTATTTT
TATAGCACGTGATGAAAAGGACCCAGGTGGCACTTTTCGGGGAAATGTGCGCGGAACCCCTATTTGTTTA
TTTTTCTAAATACATTCAAATATGTATCCGCTCATGAGACAATAACCCTGATAAATGCTTCAATAATATT
GAAAAAGGAAGAGTATGAGTATTCAACATTTCCGTGTCGCCCTTATTCCCTTTTTTGCGGCATTTTGCCT
TCCTGTTTTTGCTCACCCAGAAACGCTGGTGAAAGTAAAAGATGCTGAAGATCAGTTGGGTGCACGAGTG
GGTTACATCGAACTGGATCTCAACAGCGGTAAGATCCTTGAGAGTTTTCGCCCCGAAGAACGTTTTCCAA
TGATGAGCACTTTTAAAGTTCTGCTATGTGGCGCGGTATTATCCCGTATTGACGCCGGGCAAGAGCAACT
CGGTCGCCGCATACACTATTCTCAGAATGACTTGGTTGAGTACTCACCAGTCACAGAAAAGCATCTTACG
GATGGCATGACAGTAAGAGAATTATGCAGTGCTGCCATAACCATGAGTGATAACACTGCGGCCAACTTAC
TTCTGACAACGATCGGAGGACCGAAGGAGCTAACCGCTTTTTTGCACAACATGGGGGATCATGTAACTCG
CCTTGATCGTTGGGAACCGGAGCTGAATGAAGCCATACCAAACGACGAGCGTGACACCACGATGCCTGTA
GCAATGGCAACAACGTTGCGCAAACTATTAACTGGCGAACTACTTACTCTAGCTTCCCGGCAACAATTAA
TAGACTGGATGGAGGCGGATAAAGTTGCAGGACCACTTCTGCGCTCGGCCCTTCCGGCTGGCTGGTTTAT
TGCTGATAAATCTGGAGCCGGTGAGCGTGGGTCTCGCGGTATCATTGCAGCACTGGGGCCAGATGGTAAG
CCCTCCCGTATCGTAGTTATCTACACGACGGGGAGTCAGGCAACTATGGATGAACGAAATAGACAGATCG
CTGAGATAGGTGCCTCACTGATTAAGCATTGGTAACTGTCAGACCAAGTTTACTCATATATACTTTAGAT
TGATTTAAAACTTCATTTTTAATTTAAAAGGATCTAGGTGAAGATCCTTTTTGATAATCTCATGACCAAA
ATCCCTTAACGTGAGTTTTCGTTCCACTGAGCGTCAGACCCCGTAGAAAAGATCAAAGGATCTTCTTGAG
ATCCTTTTTTTCTGCGCGTAATCTGCTGCTTGCAAACAAAAAAACCACCGCTACCAGCGGTGGTTTGTTT
GCCGGATCAAGAGCTACCAACTCTTTTTCCGAAGGTAACTGGCTTCAGCAGAGCGCAGATACCAAATACT
GTCCTTCTAGTGTAGCCGTAGTTAGGCCACCACTTCAAGAACTCTGTAGCACCGCCTACATACCTCGCTC
TGCTAATCCTGTTACCAGTGGCTGCTGCCAGTGGCGATAAGTCGTGTCTTACCGGGTTGGACTCAAGACG
ATAGTTACCGGATAAGGCGCAGCGGTCGGGCTGAACGGGGGGTTCGTGCACACAGCCCAGCTTGGAGCGA
ACGACCTACACCGAACTGAGATACCTACAGCGTGAGCTATGAGAAAGCGCCACGCTTCCCGAAGGGAGAA
AGGCGGACAGGTATCCGGTAAGCGGCAGGGTCGGAACAGGAGAGCGCACGAGGGAGCTTCCAGGGGGAAA
CGCCTGGTATCTTTATAGTCCTGTCGGGTTTCGCCACCTCTGACTTGAGCGTCGATTTTTGTGATGCTCG
TCAGGGGGGCGGAGCCTATGGAAAAACGCCAGCAACGCGGCCTTTTTACGGTTCCTGGCCTTTTGCTGGC
CTTTTGCTCACATGTTCTTTCCTGCGTTATCCCCTGATTCTGTGGATAACCGTATTACCGCCTTTGAGTG
AGCTGATACCGCTCGCCGCAGCCGAACGACCGAGCGCAGCGAGTCAGTGAGCGAGGAAGCGGAAGAGCGC
CCAATACGCAAACCGCCTCTCCCCGCGCGTTGGCCGATTCATTAATGCAGCTGGCACGACAGGTTTCCCG
ACTGGAAAGCGGGCAGTGAGCGCAACGCAATTAATGTGAGTTACCTCACTCATTAGGCACCCCAGGCTTT
ACACTTTATGCTTCCGGCTCCTATGTTGTGTGGAATTGTGAGCGGATAACAATTTCACACAGGAAACAGC
TATGACCATGATTACGCCAAGCGCGCAATTAACCCTCACTAAAGGGAACAAAAGCTGGAGCTCTAGTACG
GATTAGAAGCCGCCGAGCGGGCGACAGCCCTCCGACGGAAGACTCTCCTCCGTGCGTCCTCGTCTTCACC
GGTCGCGTTCCTGAAACGCAGATGTGCCTCGCGCCGCACTGCTCCGAACAATAAAGATTCTACAATACTA
GCTTTTATGGTTATGAAGAGGAAAAATTGGCAGTAACCTGGCCCCACAAACCTTCAAATTAACGAATCAA
ATTAACAACCATAGGATGATAATGCGATTAGTTTTTTAGCCTTATTTCTGGGGTAATTAATCAGCGAAGC
GATGATTTTTGATCTATTAACAGATATATAAATGGAAAAGCTGCATAACCACTTTAACTAATACTTTCAA
CATTTTCAGTTTGTATTACTTCTTATTCAAATGTCATAAAAGTATCAACAAAAAATTGTTAATATACCTC
TATACTTTAACGTCAAGGAGAAAAAACCCCGGATTCTAGAACTAGTGGATCCCCCATCACAAGTTTGTAC
AAAAAAGCTGAACGAGAAACGTAAAATGATATAAATATCAATATATTAAATTAGATTTTGCATAAAAAAC
AGACTACATAATACTGTAAAACACAACATATCCAGTCACTATGGCGGCCGCATTAGGCACCCCAGGCTTT
ACACTTTATGCTTCCGGCTCGTATAATGTGTGGATTTTGAGTTAGGATCCGTCGAGATTTTCAGGAGCTA
AGGAAGCTAAAATGGAGAAAAAAATCACTGGATATACCACCGTTGATATATCCCAATGGCATCGTAAAGA
ACATTTTGAGGCATTTCAGTCAGTTGCTCAATGTACCTATAACCAGACCGTTCAGCTGGATATTACGGCC
TTTTTAAAGACCGTAAAGAAAAATAAGCACAAGTTTTATCCGGCCTTTATTCACATTCTTGCCCGCCTGA
TGAATGCTCATCCGGAATTCCGTATGGCAATGAAAGACGGTGAGCTGGTGATATGGGATAGTGTTCACCC
TTGTTACACCGTTTTCCATGAGCAAACTGAAACGTTTTCATCGCTCTGGAGTGAATACCACGACGATTTC
CGGCAGTTTCTACACATATATTCGCAAGATGTGGCGTGTTACGGTGAAAACCTGGCCTATTTCCCTAAAG
GGTTTATTGAGAATATGTTTTTCGTCTCAGCCAATCCCTGGGTGAGTTTCACCAGTTTTGATTTAAACGT
GGCCAATATGGACAACTTCTTCGCCCCCGTTTTCACCATGGGCAAATATTATACGCAAGGCGACAAGGTG
CTGATGCCGCTGGCGATTCAGGTTCATCATGCCGTCTGTGATGGCTTCCATGTCGGCAGAATGCTTAATG
AATTACAACAGTACTGCGATGAGTGGCAGGGCGGGGCGTAAACGCCGCGTGGATCCGGCTTACTAAAAGC
CAGATAACAGTATGCGTATTTGCGCGCTGATTTTTGCGGTATAAGAATATATACTGATATGTATACCCGA
AGTATGTCAAAAAGAGGTATGCTATGAAGCAGCGTATTACAGTGACAGTTGACAGCGACAGCTATCAGTT
GCTCAAGGCATATATGATGTCAATATCTCCGGTCTGGTAAGCACAACCATGCAGAATGAAGCCCGTCGTC
TGCGTGCCGAACGCTGGAAAGCGGAAAATCAGGAAGGGATGGCTGAGGTCGCCCGGTTTATTGAAATGAA
CGGCTCTTTTGCTGACGAGAACAGGGGCTGGTGAAATGCAGTTTAAGGTTTACACCTATAAAAGAGAGAG
CCGTTATCGTCTGTTTGTGGATGTACAGAGTGATATTATTGACACGCCCGGGCGACGGATGGTGATCCCC
CTGGCCAGTGCACGTCTGCTGTCAGATAAAGTCTCCCGTGAACTTTACCCGGTGGTGCATATCGGGGATG
AAAGCTGGCGCATGATGACCACCGATATGGCCAGTGTGCCGGTCTCCGTTATCGGGGAAGAAGTGGCTGA
TCTCAGCCACCGCGAAAATGACATCAAAAACGCCATTAACCTGATGTTCTGGGGAATATAAATGTCAGGC
TCCCTTATACACAGCCAGTCTGCAGGTCGACCATAGTGACTGGATATGTTGTGTTTTACAGTATTATGTA
GTCTGTTTTTTATGCAAAATCTAATTTAATATATTGATATTTATATCATTTTACGTTTCTCGTTCAGCTT
TCTTGTACAAAGTGGTGATGGGCTGCAGGAATTCGATATCAAGCTTAATGGACAACACCGAGGACGTCAT
CAAGGAGTTCATGCAGTTCAAGGTGCGCATGGAGGGCTCCGTGAACGGCCACTACTTCGAGATCGAGGGC
GAGGGCGAGGGCAAGCCCTACGAGGGCACCCAGACCGCCAAGCTGCAGGTGACCAAGGGCGGCCCCCTGC
CCTTCGCCTGGGACATCCTGTCCCCCCAGTTCCAGTACGGCTCCAAGGCCTACGTGAAGCACCCCGCCGA
CATCCCCGACTACATGAAGCTGTCCTTCCCCGAGGGCTTCACCTGGGAGCGCTCCATGAACTTCGAGGAC
GGCGGCGTGGTGGAGGTGCAGCAGGACTCCTCCCTGCAGGACGGCACCTTCATCTACAAGGTGAAGTTCA
AGGGCGTGAACTTCCCCGCCGACGGCCCCGTAATGCAGAAGAAGACTGCCGGCTGGGAGCCCTCCACCGA
GAAGCTGTACCCCCAGGACGGCGTGCTGAAGGGCGAGATCTCCCACGCCCTGAAGCTGAAGGACGGCGGC
CACTACACCTGCGACTTCAAGACCGTGTACAAGGCCAAGAAGCCCGTGCAGCTGCCCGGCAACCACTACG
TGGACTCCAAGCTGGACATCACCAACCACAACGAGGACTACACCGTGGTGGAGCAGTACGAGCACGCCGA
GGCCCGCCACTCCGGCTCCCAGTAGCTCGAGTCATGTAATTAGTTATGTCACGCTTACATTCACGCCCTC
CCCCCACATCCGCTCTAACCGAAAAGGAAGGAGTTAGACAACCTGAAGTCTAGGTCCCTATTTATTTTTT
TATAGTTATGTTAGTATTAAGAACGTTATTTATATTTCAAATTTTTCTTTTTTTTCTGTACAGACGCGTG
TACGCATGTAACATTATACTGAAAACCTTGCTTGAGAAGGTTTTGGGACGCTCGAAGGCTTTAATTTGCG
GCCGGTACCCAATTCGCCCTATAGTGAGTCGTATTACGCGCGCTCACTGGCCGTCGTTTTACAACGTCGT
GACTGGGAAAACCCTGGCGTTACCCAACTTAATCGCCTTGCAGCACATCCCCCTTTCGCCAGCTGGCGTA
ATAGCGAAGAGGCCCGCACCGATCGCCCTTCCCAACAGTTGCGCAGCCTGAATGGCGAATGGCGCG
[124 nt withheld, positions 6157-6280]
C
[91 nt withheld, positions 6282-6372]
A
[49 nt withheld, positions 6374-6422]
CCTTTGACGTTGGAGTCCACGTTCTTT
[37 nt withheld, positions 6450-6486]
ACCCTATCTCGGTCTATTCTTTTGATTTATAAGGGATTTTGCCGATTTCGGCCTATTGGTTAAAAAATGA
GCTGATTTAACAAAAATTTAACGCGAATTTTAACAAAATATTAACGTTTACAATTTCCTGATGCGGTATT
TTCTCCTTACGCATCTGTGCGGTATTTCACACCGCATAGATCCGTCGAGTTCAAGAGAAAAAAAAAGAAA
AAGCAAAAAGAAAAAAGGAAAGCGCGCCTCGTTCAGAATGACACGTATAGAATGATGCATTACCTTGTCA
TCTTCAGTATCATACTGTTCGTATACATACTTACTGACATTCATAGGTATACATATATACACATGTATAT
ATATCGTATGCTGCAGCTTTAAATAATCGGTGTCACTACATAAGAACACCTTTGGTGGAGGGAACATCGT
TGGTACCATTGGGCGAGGTGGCTTCTCTTATGGCAACCGCAAGAGCCTTGAACGCACTCTCACTACGGTG
ATGATCATTCTTGCCTCGCAGACAATCAACGTGGAGGGTAATTCTGCTAGCCTCTGCAAAGCTTTCAAGA
AAATGCGGGATCATCTCGCAAGAGAGATCTCCTACTTTCTCCCTTTGCAAACCAAGTTCGACAACTGCGT
ACGGCCTGTTCGAAAGATCTACCACCGCTCTGGAAAGTGCCTCATCCAAAGGCGCAAATCCTGATCCAAA
CCTTTTTACTCCACGCGCCAGTAGGGCCTCTTTAAAAGCTTGACCGAGAGCAATCCCGCAGTCTTCAGTG
GTGTGATGGTCGTCTATGTGTAAGTCACCAATGCACTCAACGATTAGCGACCAGCCGGAATGCTTGGCCA
GAGCATGTATCATATGGTCCAGAAACCCTATACCTGTGTGGACGTTAATCACTTGCGATTGTGTGGCCTG
TTCTGCTACTGCTTCTGCCTCTTTTTCTGGGAAGATCGAGTGCTCTATCGCTAGGGGACCACCCTTTAAA
GAGATCGCAATCTGAATCTTGGTTTCATTTGTAATACGCTTTACTAGGGCTTTCTGCTCTGTCATCTTTG
CCTTCGTTTATCTTGCCTGCTCATTTTTTAGTATATTCTTCGAAGAAATCACATTACTTTATATAATGTA
TAATTCATTATGTGATAATGCCAATCGCTAAGAAAAAAAAAGAGTCATCCGCTAGGGGAAAAAAAAAAAT
GAAAATCATTACCGAGGCATAAAAAAATATAGAGTGTACTAGAGGAGGCCAAGAGTAATAGAAAAAGAAA
ATTGCGGGAAAGGACTGTGTTATGACTTCCCTGACTAATGCCGTGTTCAAACGATACCTGGCAGTGACTC
CTAGCGCTCACCAAGCTCTTAAAACGGGAATTTATGGTGCACTCTCAGTACAATCTGCTCTGATGCCGCA
TAGTTAAGCCAGCCCCGACACCCGCCAACACGCGCTGACGCGCCCTGACGGGCTTGTCTGCTCCCGGCAT
CCGCTTACAGACAAGCTGTGACCGTCTCCGGGAGCTGCATGTGTCAGAGGTTTTCACCGTCATCACCGAA
ACGCGCGA
Features (pLannotate 1.2.2; 30 found; start..end, strand, type, name):
     70..573     -  misc_feature   CEN/ARS: S. cerevisiae CEN6 centromere fused to an autonomously replicating sequence
    610..714     +  promoter       AmpR promoter: bla
    715..1575    +  CDS            AmpR: β-lactamase; bla; confers resistance to ampicillin, carbenicillin, and related antibiotics
   1746..2334    +  rep_origin     ori: high-copy-number ColE1/pMB1/pBR322/pUC origin of replication
   2517..2609    +  CDS            lacI (fragment): lac repressor; lacI; The lac repressor binds to the lac operator to inhibit transcription in E. coli. This inhibition can be relieved by adding lactose or isopropyl-β-D-thiogalactopyranoside (IPTG).
   2622..2643    +  protein_bind   CAP binding site: CAP binding activates transcription in the presence of cAMP. E. coli catabolite activator protein
   2658..2688    +  promoter       lac promoter: promoter for the E. coli lac operon
   2696..2712    +  protein_bind   lac operator: The lac repressor binds to the lac operator to inhibit transcription in E. coli. This inhibition can be relieved by adding lactose or isopropyl-β-D-thiogalactopyranoside (IPTG). lac repressor encoded by lacI
   2757..2775    +  promoter       T3 promoter: promoter for bacteriophage T3 RNA polymerase
   2799..3240    +  promoter       GAL1 promoter: S. cerevisiae GAL1; inducible promoter, regulated by Gal4
   3255..3275    +  misc_feature   MCS (fragment): pBluescript multiple cloning site
   3279..3403    +  protein_bind   attR1: mutant version of attR; recombination site for the Gateway® LR reaction LR Clonase™
   3428..3458    +  promoter       lac UV5 promoter: E. coli lac promoter with an "up" mutation
   3482..3511    +  promoter       cat promoter (fragment): promoter of the E. coli cat gene encoding chloramphenicol acetyltransferase
   3512..4171    +  CDS            CmR: chloramphenicol acetyltransferase; cat; confers resistance to chloramphenicol
   4353..4511    +  CDS            ccdA (fragment): CCDA_ECO57 - Also known as H, letA. Experimental evidence at protein level: Swiss-Prot protein existence level 1. Antitoxin component of a type II toxin-antitoxin (TA) system which inhibits the post-segregational killing (PSK) of plasmid-free cells, also referred to as a plasmid addiction system. Binds to and blocks the activity of CcdB; will also remove bound CcdB protein from the CcdB-GyrA complex by forming a CcdA-CcdB complex, a process termed rejuvenation. Functions as a transcriptional corepressor for the ccdAB operon, repression also requires CcdB (By similarity). From Escherichia coli
   4516..4818    +  CDS            ccdB: CCDB_ECOLI - Also known as G, letB, letD. Experimental evidence at protein level: Swiss-Prot protein existence level 1. Toxic component of a type II toxin-antitoxin (TA) system, functioning in plasmid maintainence. Responsible for the post- segregational killing (PSK) of plasmid-free cells, also referred to as a plasmid addiction system. Half-life of over 2 hours. Cell killing by CcdB is accompanied by filamentation, defects in chromosome and plasmid segregation, defects in cell division, formation of anucleate cells, decreased DNA synthesis and plasmid loss. Interferes with the activity of DN
   4862..4986    -  protein_bind   attR2: mutant version of attR; recombination site for the Gateway® LR reaction LR Clonase™
   4990..5017    +  misc_feature   MCS (fragment): pBluescript multiple cloning site
   5018..5695    +  CDS            DsRed-Monomer: monomeric derivative of DsRed fluorescent protein (Strongin et al., 2007) mammalian codon-optimized
   5702..5949    +  terminator     CYC1 terminator: S. cerevisiae CYC1; transcription terminator for CYC1
   5968..5986    -  promoter       T7 promoter: promoter for bacteriophage T7 RNA polymerase
   5994..6149    +  CDS            lacZα (fragment): LacZα fragment of β-galactosidase; lacZ fragment
   6157..6612    +  rep_origin     f1 ori (sequence partly withheld): f1 bacteriophage origin of replication; arrow indicates direction of (+) strand synthesis
   6613..6664    -  misc_feature   bom (fragment): basis of mobility region from pBR322
   6872..7531    -  CDS            HIS3: imidazoleglycerol-phosphate dehydratase, required for histidine biosynthesis; S. cerevisiae HIS3; yeast auxotrophic marker
   7532..7718    -  promoter       HIS3 promoter: S. cerevisiae HIS3
   7768..7848    +  CDS            MRM1 (fragment): MRM1_YEAST - Also known as PET56 From Saccharomyces cerevisiae (strain ATCC 204508 / S288c) (Baker's yeast).
   7849..7898    -  misc_feature   bom (fragment): basis of mobility region from pBR322
   8000..1       -  CDS            rop (fragment) (across the origin): Rop protein, which maintains plasmids at low copy number; rop
