[The description below was written by a language model from this plasmid's Addgene catalogue record and pLannotate feature annotations shown in this document.]
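Description:
pAG413GAL-ccdB-DsRed is an empty Gateway destination vector for galactose-inducible expression of C-terminally DsRed-tagged proteins in Saccharomyces cerevisiae. It is built on the pRS413 shuttle backbone, a low-copy centromeric (CEN/ARS) plasmid maintained in yeast by the HIS3 auxotrophic marker, which is expressed from its own promoter. For propagation in E. coli it carries a ColE1/pUC-type origin and the ampicillin resistance gene. An f1 origin, flanking T3 and T7 promoters, and lac/lacZα remnants are inherited from the pBluescript-derived backbone. The annotated reference sequence is about 8 kb, and the depositor notes that it may not match the physical plasmid exactly.

The expression unit consists of the Gal4-regulated GAL1 promoter, a Gateway cassette bounded by attR1 and attR2, a fluorescent protein coding sequence annotated as DsRed-Monomer, and the CYC1 terminator. The cassette contains a chloramphenicol resistance gene and the ccdB gyrase toxin gene. The unrecombined vector therefore has to be grown in a ccdB-tolerant strain, under combined chloramphenicol and ampicillin selection. In an LR recombination with an entry clone, the open reading frame of interest replaces the CmR-ccdB segment. In standard E. coli strains, ccdB then counterselects against any parental vector that did not recombine. An insert lacking a stop codon and kept in frame is expressed as a fusion to DsRed at its C-terminus, driven by galactose induction.

The plasmid belongs to a suite of yeast Gateway vectors designed for high-throughput genetic analysis. It suits applications such as localisation or expression studies of red-fluorescent fusion proteins at near single-copy plasmid dosage.
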