Addgene plasmid #14357: pAG413GAL-ccdB-DsRed
Purpose: (Empty Backbone)
Depositing lab: Susan Lindquist. Depositing organization: Whitehead Institute for Biomedical Research. Publication: A suite of Gateway cloning vectors for high-throughput genetic analysis in Saccharomyces cerevisiae. Alberti S, Gitler AD, Lindquist S. Yeast. 2007 Oct . 24(10):913-9. 10.1002/yea.1502 PubMed 17583893.
Backbone
  Vector backbone: pRS413
  Vector type: Yeast Expression ; Gateway Destination
  Selectable markers: HIS3
Growth in bacteria
  Bacterial resistance: Chloramphenicol and Ampicillin, 25 & 100 μg/mL
  Growth temperature: 37°C
  Growth strain: ccdB Survival
  Growth instructions: DB3.1, ccdB Survival
  Copy number: Unknown
Gene/Insert
  Gene/Insert name: None
  Tag / fusion protein: DsRed (C terminal on backbone)
  Cloning method: Gateway Cloning
  Sequencing primers: 5′ GAL1
Terms and licenses: Academic/Nonprofit Terms; Industry Terms: Not Available to Industry
Depositor comments: Type of plasmid: CEN. This plasmid contains the Gateway technology from Invitrogen; Invitrogen requires purchasing of Gateway Clonase for carrying out the Gateway recombinational cloning reaction http://www.invitrogen.com Please note that the full plasmid sequence is provided as a reference only, and may not match the exact sequence of the plasmid.
How to cite: pAG413GAL-ccdB-DsRed was a gift from Susan Lindquist (Addgene plasmid # 14357 ; http://n2t.net/addgene:14357 ; RRID:Addgene_14357)
