>Addgene plasmid #14357 | pAG413GAL-ccdB-DsRed | addgene partial sequence | sequence record 20954 | 14357 with GW5
AAAGTGTAAAGCCTGGGGGTGCCTAATGCGGCCGCCATAGTGACTGGATATGTTGTGTTTTACAGTATTA
TGTAGTCTGTTTTTTATGCAAAATCTAATTTAATATATTGATATTTATATCATTTTACGTTTCTCGTTCA
GCTTTTTTGTACAAACTTGTGATGGGGGATCCACTAGTTCTAGAATCCGGGGTTTTTTCTCCTTGACGTT
AAAGTATAGAGGTATATTAACAATTTTTTGTTGATACTTTTATTACATTTGAATAAGAAGTAATACAAAC
CGAAAATGTTGAAAGTATTAGTTAAAGTGGTTATGCAGTTTTTGCATTTATATATCTGTTAATAGATCAA
AAATCATCGCTTCGCTGATTAATTACCCCAGAAATAAGGCTAAAAAACTAATCGCATTATCATCCTATGG
TTGTTAATTTGATTCGTTCATTTGAAGGTTTGTGGGGCCAGGTTACTGCCAATTTTTCCTCTTCATAACC
ATAAAAGCTAGTATTGTAGAATCTTTATTGTTCGGAGCAGTGCGGCGCGAGGCACATCTGCGTTTCAGGA
ACGCGACCGGTGAAGACGAGGACGCACGGAGGAGAGTCTTCCTTCGGAGGGCTGTCACCCGCTCGGCGGC
TTCTAATCCGTACTAGAGCTCCAGCTTTTGTTCCCTTTAGTGAGGGTTAATTGCGCGCTTGGCGTAATCT
GGGTCATAGCTGTTTCCTGTGTGAAAATGTTATCCGCTCACAATT
