>Addgene plasmid #14357 | pAG413GAL-ccdB-DsRed | addgene partial sequence | sequence record 20955 | 14357 with GW3
CGGGGAAGAAGTGGCTGATCTCAGCCACCGCGAAAATGACATCAAAAACGCCATTAACCTGATGTTCTGG
GGAATATAAATGTCAGGCTCCCTTATACACAGCCAGTCTGCAGGTCGACCATAGTGACTGGATATGTTGT
GTTTTACAGTATTATGTAGTCTGTTTTTTATGCAAAATCTAATTTAATATATTGATATTTATATCATTTT
ACGTTTCTCGTTCAGCTTTCTTGTACAAAGTGGTGATGGGCTGCAGGAATTCGATATCAAGCTTAATGGA
CAACACCGAGGACGTCATCAAGGAGTTCATGCAGTTCAAGGTGCGCATGGAGGGCTCCGTGAACGGCCAC
TACTTCGAGATCGAGGGCGAGGGCGAGGGCAAGCCCTACGAGGGCACCCAGACCGCCAAGCTGCAGGTGA
CCAAGGGCGGCCCCCTGCCCTTCGCCTGGGACATCCTGTCCCCCCAGTTCCAGTACGGCTCCAAGGCCTA
CGTGAAGCACCCCGCCGACATCCCCGACTACATGAAGCTGTCCTTCCCCGAGGGCTTCACCTGGGAGCGC
TCCATGAACTTCGAGGACGGCGGCGTGGTGGAGGTGCAGCAGGACTCCTCCCTGCAGGACGGCACCTTCA
TCTACAAGGTGAAGTTCAAGGGCGTGAACTTCCCCGCCGACGGCCCCGTAATGCAGAAGAAGACTGCCGG
CTGGGAGCCCTCCACCGAGAAGCTGTACCCCCAGGA
