>Addgene plasmid #14357 | pAG413GAL-ccdB-DsRed | addgene partial sequence | sequence record 20956 | 14357 with pRS_marker
AGTCACTGTCAGGTATCGTTTGAACACGGCATTAGTCAGGGAAGTCATAACACAGTCCTTTCCCGCAATT
TTCTTTTTCTATTACTCTTGGCCTCCTCTAGTACACTCTATATTTTTTTATGCCTCGGTAATGATTTTCA
TTTTTTTTTTTCCACCTAGCGGATGACTCTTTTTTTTTCTTAACGATTGGCATTATCACATAATGAATTA
TACATTATATAAAGGAAGGTGATTTCTTCA
